Addgene plasmid #223351: pTrc-clbS_Dickeya
Purpose: Encoding ClbS from Dickeya dadantii
Depositing lab: Emily Balskus. Depositing organization: Harvard University. Publication: The bacterial toxin colibactin triggers prophage induction. Silpe JE, Wong JWH, Owen SV, Baym M, Balskus EP. Nature. 2022 Mar;603(7900):315-320. doi: 10.1038/s41586-022-04444-3. Epub 2022 Feb 23. PubMed 35197633.
Backbone
  Vector backbone: pTrcHis 2A
  Backbone manufacturer: Thermofisher scientific
  Backbone size w/o insert (bp): 4257
  Total vector size (bp): 4776
  Vector type: Bacterial Expression
Growth in bacteria
  Bacterial resistance: Ampicillin, 100 μg/mL
  Growth temperature: 37°C
  Growth strain: NEB Stable
  Copy number: Low Copy
Gene/Insert
  Gene/Insert name: Encoding ClbS from Dickeya dadantii (Codon optimized for E coli)
  Species: Dickeya dadantii
  Insert size (bp): 519
  Entrez Gene: CO076_RS11420 (a.k.a. CO076_RS11420)
  Promoter: pTrc
  Cloning method: Gibson Cloning
  Sequencing primers: 5′ GAGAAAAAGCGAAGCGGCACTGCT; 3′ GCATGGGGTCAGGTGGGACC
Terms and licenses: Academic/Nonprofit Terms; Industry Terms: Not Available to Industry
How to cite: pTrc-clbS_Dickeya was a gift from Emily Balskus (Addgene plasmid # 223351 ; http://n2t.net/addgene:223351 ; RRID:Addgene_223351)
