[The description below was written by a language model from this plasmid's Addgene catalogue record and pLannotate feature annotations shown in this document.]
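Description:
pTrc-clbS_Dickeya is a 4,776 bp bacterial expression plasmid built on the commercial pTrcHis 2A backbone and intended for use in E. coli. It is propagated through a ColE1/pMB1-type origin of replication, accompanied by the pBR322 bom region and only a fragment of the rop gene; the catalogue entry lists it as low copy, although the annotation software labels this origin family as high copy. Selection is by ampicillin, via a β-lactamase gene under its own promoter.

The payload is a 519 bp open reading frame encoding ClbS from Dickeya dadantii, codon optimized for E. coli and inserted by Gibson assembly. The insert itself was not annotated in the feature table, but the gap between the upstream translational elements and the downstream terminator region is the appropriate size and position for it. Transcription is driven by the trc promoter, a strong trp/lac UV5 hybrid, followed by a lac operator. The plasmid also carries lacI under the lacIq promoter, so expression is repressed until relieved by IPTG or lactose. An rrnG antiterminator and a short minicistron with a ribosome binding site sit between the operator and the insert to support transcript elongation and efficient translation, and the rrnB T1 and T2 terminators, preceded by a 5S rRNA segment, end the transcript. No epitope or purification tag is annotated, and the record does not state whether the C-terminal tags of the parent backbone were retained.

ClbS is generally known as the colibactin self-resistance protein. In keeping with the associated study on colibactin-triggered prophage induction, the plasmid appears suited to inducible expression of this Dickeya homologue in E. coli to examine its function, though the record states only that it encodes the protein.
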