Features (pLannotate 1.2.2; 16 found; start..end, strand, type, name):
    911..928     +  promoter       tet promoter (fragment): E. coli promoter for tetracycline efflux protein gene
    924..1025    -  CDS            yciV (fragment): RNAAM_ECOLI - Also known as trpH From Escherichia coli (strain K12).
   1101..1130    +  promoter       trc promoter: strong E. coli promoter; hybrid between the trp and lac UV5 promoters
   1138..1154    +  protein_bind   lac operator: The lac repressor binds to the lac operator to inhibit transcription in E. coli. This inhibition can be relieved by adding lactose or isopropyl-β-D-thiogalactopyranoside (IPTG). lac repressor encoded by lacI
   1171..1240    +  misc_feature   rrnG antiterminator: antiterminator from the E. coli rrnG leader region (Berg et al., 1989)
   1291..1317    +  CDS            minicistron: synthetic cistron containing a ribosome binding site (Shine-Dalgarno sequence), for enhancing the bacterial expression of a downstream cistron (Schoner, 1997) This first cistron should terminate 3 bp upstream of the ATG for the second cistron.
   1919..2034    +  ncRNA          5S rRNA: Accession: RF00001 - 5S ribosomal RNA
   2038..2124    +  terminator     rrnB T1 terminator: Escherichia coli rrnB; transcription terminator T1 from the E. coli rrnB gene
   2216..2243    +  terminator     rrnB T2 terminator: transcription terminator T2 from the E. coli rrnB gene
   2262..2353    +  promoter       AmpR promoter: bla
   2354..3214    +  CDS            AmpR: β-lactamase; bla; confers resistance to ampicillin, carbenicillin, and related antibiotics
   3385..3973    +  rep_origin     ori: high-copy-number ColE1/pMB1/pBR322/pUC origin of replication
   4159..4299    -  misc_feature   bom: basis of mobility region from pBR322
   4401..4441    -  CDS            rop (fragment): Rop protein, which maintains plasmids at low copy number; rop
   4485..4562    +  promoter       lacIq promoter: lacI (mutant); In the lacIq allele, a single base change in the promoter boosts expression of the lacI gene about 10-fold.
   4563..869     +  CDS            lacI (across the origin): lac repressor; lacI; The lac repressor binds to the lac operator to inhibit transcription in E. coli. This inhibition can be relieved by adding lactose or isopropyl-β-D-thiogalactopyranoside (IPTG).
>Addgene plasmid #223351 | pTrc-clbS_Dickeya | addgene full sequence | sequence record 451534 | Addgene NGS Result
CCCTGCACGCGCCGTCGCAAATTGTCGCGGCGATTAAATCTCGCGCCGATCAACTGGGTGCCAGCGTGGT
GGTGTCGATGGTAGAACGAAGCGGCGTCGAAGCCTGTAAAGCGGCGGTGCACAATCTTCTCGCGCAACGC
GTCAGTGGGCTGATCATTAACTATCCGCTGGATGACCAGGATGCCATTGCTGTGGAAGCTGCCTGCACTA
ATGTTCCGGCGTTATTTCTTGATGTCTCTGACCAGACACCCATCAACAGTATTATTTTCTCCCATGAAGA
CGGTACGCGACTGGGCGTGGAGCATCTGGTCGCATTGGGTCACCAGCAAATCGCGCTGTTAGCGGGCCCA
TTAAGTTCTGTCTCGGCGCGTCTGCGTCTGGCTGGCTGGCATAAATATCTCACTCGCAATCAAATTCAGC
CGATAGCGGAACGGGAAGGCGACTGGAGTGCCATGTCCGGTTTTCAACAAACCATGCAAATGCTGAATGA
GGGCATCGTTCCCACTGCGATGCTGGTTGCCAACGATCAGATGGCGCTGGGCGCAATGCGCGCCATTACC
GAGTCCGGGCTGCGCGTTGGTGCGGATATCTCGGTAGTGGGATACGACGATACCGAAGACAGCTCATGTT
ATATCCCGCCGTTAACCACCATCAAACAGGATTTTCGCCTGCTGGGGCAAACCAGCGTGGACCGCTTGCT
GCAACTCTCTCAGGGCCAGGCGGTGAAGGGCAATCAGCTGTTGCCCGTCTCACTGGTGAAAAGAAAAACC
ACCCTGGCGCCCAATACGCAAACCGCCTCTCCCCGCGCGTTGGCCGATTCATTAATGCAGCTGGCACGAC
AGGTTTCCCGACTGGAAAGCGGGCAGTGAGCGCAACGCAATTAATGTAAGTTAGCGCGAATTGATCTGGT
TTGACAGCTTATCATCGACTGCACGGTGCACCAATGCTTCTGGCGTCAGGCAGCCATCGGAAGCTGTGGT
ATGGCTGTGCAGGTCGTAAATCACTGCATAATTCGTGTCGCTCAAGGCGCACTCCCGTTCTGGATAATGT
TTTTTGCGCCGACATCATAACGGTTCTGGCAAATATTCTGAAATGAGCTGTTGACAATTAATCATCCGGC
TCGTATAATGTGTGGAATTGTGAGCGGATAACAATTTCACACAGGAAACAGCGCCGCTGAGAAAAAGCGA
AGCGGCACTGCTCTTTAACAATTTATCAGACAATCTGTGTGGGCACTCGACCGGAATTATCGATTAACTT
TATTATTAAAAATTAAAGAGGTATATATTAATGTATCGATTAAATAAGGAGGAATAAACCATGGGCGTGC
CACAAACAAAATCCGAACTACTTTTCGCTATTGATAAAAATTTTACGAAATTAATCGGTTACCTCAATGC
GATTCCGCCAGAGCTCACTGCGGATAAATCGCTGGATGGCCATGCAAAAGGCACGGAGATGAGTGTTTGT
GAGCTTGTTTCGTATTTGCTGGGATGGAACACTCTGGTTGTAAAATGGATTAGCGGTGACGCAACAGGGC
AACCTGTTGATTTCCCGGAAACCGGTTACAAGTGGAATCAGCTCGGGCTTCTGGCGCAGAAATTTTACTT
TGATTACAAAGAATTAAATTACCAGACGTTAATCAATAACCTTCAGTCGGTAAAAGACGAAATAGTGAGG
CTGATTGATGAGCGCACTGATGAAGATCTGTATGGCAAGCCATGGTATGGCAAATGGACAATGGGACGTA
TGATCTCATTGAACACGTCATCACCCTATGCCAATGCTAATGGAAGATTAAGGCAGTGGGCAAAGAACAA
TCACCTGCGTTTAAAATGAGTTTTGGCGGATGAGAGAAGATTTTCAGCCTGATACAGATTAAATCAGAAC
GCAGAAGCGGTCTGATAAAACAGAATTTGCCTGGCGGCAGTAGCGCGGTGGTCCCACCTGACCCCATGCC
GAACTCAGAAGTGAAACGCCGTAGCGCCGATGGTAGTGTGGGGTCTCCCCATGCGAGAGTAGGGAACTGC
CAGGCATCAAATAAAACGAAAGGCTCAGTCGAAAGACTGGGCCTTTCGTTTTATCTGTTGTTTGTCGGTG
AACGCTCTCCTGAGTAGGACAAATCCGCCGGGAGCGGATTTGAACGTTGCGAAGCAACGGCCCGGAGGGT
GGCGGGCAGGACGCCCGCCATAAACTGCCAGGCATCAAATTAAGCAGAAGGCCATCCTGACGGATGGCCT
TTTTGCGTTTCTACAAACTCTTTTGTTTATTTTTCTAAATACATTCAAATATGTATCCGCTCATGAGACA
ATAACCCTGATAAATGCTTCAATAATATTGAAAAAGGAAGAGTATGAGTATTCAACATTTCCGTGTCGCC
CTTATTCCCTTTTTTGCGGCATTTTGCCTTCCTGTTTTTGCTCACCCAGAAACGCTGGTGAAAGTAAAAG
ATGCTGAAGATCAGTTGGGTGCACGAGTGGGTTACATCGAACTGGATCTCAACAGCGGTAAGATCCTTGA
GAGTTTTCGCCCCGAAGAACGTTTTCCAATGATGAGCACTTTTAAAGTTCTGCTATGTGGCGCGGTATTA
TCCCGTGTTGACGCCGGGCAAGAGCAACTCGGTCGCCGCATACACTATTCTCAGAATGACTTGGTTGAGT
ACTCACCAGTCACAGAAAAGCATCTTACGGATGGCATGACAGTAAGAGAATTATGCAGTGCTGCCATAAC
CATGAGTGATAACACTGCGGCCAACTTACTTCTGACAACGATCGGAGGACCGAAGGAGCTAACCGCTTTT
TTGCACAACATGGGGGATCATGTAACTCGCCTTGATCGTTGGGAACCGGAGCTGAATGAAGCCATACCAA
ACGACGAGCGTGACACCACGATGCCTGTAGCAATGGCAACAACGTTGCGCAAACTATTAACTGGCGAACT
ACTTACTCTAGCTTCCCGGCAACAATTAATAGACTGGATGGAGGCGGATAAAGTTGCAGGACCACTTCTG
CGCTCGGCCCTTCCGGCTGGCTGGTTTATTGCTGATAAATCTGGAGCCGGTGAGCGTGGGTCTCGCGGTA
TCATTGCAGCACTGGGGCCAGATGGTAAGCCCTCCCGTATCGTAGTTATCTACACGACGGGGAGTCAGGC
AACTATGGATGAACGAAATAGACAGATCGCTGAGATAGGTGCCTCACTGATTAAGCATTGGTAACTGTCA
GACCAAGTTTACTCATATATACTTTAGATTGATTTAAAACTTCATTTTTAATTTAAAAGGATCTAGGTGA
AGATCCTTTTTGATAATCTCATGACCAAAATCCCTTAACGTGAGTTTTCGTTCCACTGAGCGTCAGACCC
CGTAGAAAAGATCAAAGGATCTTCTTGAGATCCTTTTTTTCTGCGCGTAATCTGCTGCTTGCAAACAAAA
AAACCACCGCTACCAGCGGTGGTTTGTTTGCCGGATCAAGAGCTACCAACTCTTTTTCCGAAGGTAACTG
GCTTCAGCAGAGCGCAGATACCAAATACTGTCCTTCTAGTGTAGCCGTAGTTAGGCCACCACTTCAAGAA
CTCTTTAGCACCGCCTACATACCTCGCTCTGCTAATCCTGTTACCAGTGGCTGCTGCCAGTGGCGATAAG
TCGTGTCTTACCGGGTTGGACTCAAGACGATAGTTACCGGATAAGGCGCAGCGGTCGGGCTGAACGGGGG
GTTCGTGCACACAGCCCAGCTTGGAGCGAACGACCTACACCGAACTGAGATACCTACAGCGTGAGCTATG
AGAAAGCGCCACGCTTCCCGAAGGGAGAAAGGCGGACAGGTATCCGGTAAGCGGCAGGGTCGGAACAGGA
GAGCGCACGAGGGAGCTTCCAGGGGGAAACGCCTGGTATCTTTATAGTCCTGTCGGGTTTCGCCACCTCT
GACTTGAGCGTCGATTTTTGTGATGCTCGTCAGGGGGGCGGAGCCTATGGAAAAACGCCAGCAACGCGGC
CTTTTTACGGTTCCTGGCCTTTTGCTGGCCTTTTGCTCACATGTTCTTTCCTGCGTTATCCCCTGATTCT
GTGGATAACCGTATTACCGCCTTTGAGTGAGCTGATACCGCTCGCCGCAGCCGAACGACCGAGCGCAGCG
AGTCAGTGAGCGAGGAAGCGGAAGAGCGCCTGATGCGGTATTTTCTCCTTACGCATCTGTGCGGTATTTC
ACACCGCATATGGTGCACTCTCAGTACAATCTGCTCTGATGCCGCATAGTTAAGCCAGTATACACTCCGC
TATCGCTACGTGACTGGGTCATGGCTGCGCCCCGACACCCGCCAACACCCGCTGACGCGCCCTGACGGGC
TTGTCTGCTCCCGGCATCCGCTTACAGACAAGCTGTGACCGTCTCCGGGAGCTGCATGTGTCAGAGGTTT
TCACCGTCATCACCGAAACGCGCGAGGCAGCAGATCAATTCGCGCGCGAAGGCGAAGCGGCATGCATTTA
CGTTGACACCATCGAATGGTGCAAAACCTTTCGCGGTATGGCATGATAGCGCCCGGAAGAGAGTCAATTC
AGGGTGGTGAATGTGAAACCAGTAACGTTATACGATGTCGCAGAGTATGCCGGTGTCTCTTATCAGACCG
TTTCCCGCGTGGTGAACCAGGCCAGCCACGTTTCTGCGAAAACGCGGGAAAAAGTGGAAGCGGCGATGGC
GGAGCTGAATTACATTCCCAACCGCGTGGCACAACAACTGGCGGGCAAACAGTCGTTGCTGATTGGCGTT
GCCACCTCCAGTCTGG
